>Addgene plasmid #13238 | pc3XB-ZF104 | depositor full sequence | sequence record 7587 | Author sequence
GACGGATCGGGAGATCTCCCGATCCCCTATGGTGCACTCTCAGTACAATCTGCTCTGATGCCGCATAGTT
AAGCCAGTATCTGCTCCCTGCTTGTGTGTTGGAGGTCGCTGAGTAGTGCGCGAGCAAAATTTAAGCTACA
ACAAGGCAAGGCTTGACCGACAATTGCATGAAGAATCTGCTTAGGGTTAGGCGTTTTGCGCTGCTTCGCG
ATGTACGGGCCAGATATACGCGTTGACATTGATTATTGACTAGTTATTAATAGTAATCAATTACGGGGTC
ATTAGTTCATAGCCCATATATGGAGTTCCGCGTTACATAACTTACGGTAAATGGCCCGCCTGGCTGACCG
CCCAACGACCCCCGCCCATTGACGTCAATAATGACGTATGTTCCCATAGTAACGCCAATAGGGACTTTCC
ATTGACGTCAATGGGTGGAGTATTTACGGTAAACTGCCCACTTGGCAGTACATCAAGTGTATCATATGCC
AAGTACGCCCCCTATTGACGTCAATGACGGTAAATGGCCCGCCTGGCATTATGCCCAGTACATGACCTTA
TGGGACTTTCCTACTTGGCAGTACATCTACGTATTAGTCATCGCTATTACCATGGTGATGCGGTTTTGGC
AGTACATCAATGGGCGTGGATAGCGGTTTGACTCACGGGGATTTCCAAGTCTCCACCCCATTGACGTCAA
TGGGAGTTTGTTTTGGCACCAAAATCAACGGGACTTTCCAAAATGTCGTAACAACTCCGCCCCATTGACG
CAAATGGGCGGTAGGCGTGTACGGTGGGAGGTCTATATAAGCAGAGCTCTCTGGCTAACTAGAGAACCCA
CTGCTTACTGGCTTATCGAAATTAATACGACTCACTATAGGGAGACCCAAGCTGGCTAGCGTTTAAACGG
GCCCTCTAGACCCGGGGAGAAGCCTTACAAATGCCCAGAATGTGGAAAGAGTTTTAGCAGGGAAGATAAT
CTCCATACACACCAGAGAACACATACCGGTGGATCCTCTGCACAGTAGTAAGCTTAAGTTTAAACCGCTG
ATCAGCCTCGACTGTGCCTTCTAGTTGCCAGCCATCTGTTGTTTGCCCCTCCCCCGTGCCTTCCTTGACC
CTGGAAGGTGCCACTCCCACTGTCCTTTCCTAATAAAATGAGGAAATTGCATCGCATTGTCTGAGTAGGT
GTCATTCTATTCTGGGGGGTGGGGTGGGGCAGGACAGCAAGGGGGAGGATTGGGAAGACAATAGCAGGCA
TGCTGGGGATGCGGTGGGCTCTATGGCTTCTGAGGCGGAAAGAACCAGCTGGGGCTCTAGGGGGTATCCC
C
[124 nt withheld, positions 1332-1455]
C
[91 nt withheld, positions 1457-1547]
A
[49 nt withheld, positions 1549-1597]
CCTTTGACGTTGGAGTCCACGTTCTTT
[37 nt withheld, positions 1625-1661]
ACCCTATCTCGGTCTATTCTTTTGATTTATAAGGGATTTTGCCGATTTCGGCCTATTGGTTAAAAAATGA
GCTGATTTAACAAAAATTTAACGCGAATTAATTCTGTGGAATGTGTGTCAGTTAGGGTGTGGAAAGTCCC
CAGGCTCCCCAGCAGGCAGAAGTATGCAAAGCATGCATCTCAATTAGTCAGCAACCAGGTGTGGAAAGTC
CCCAGGCTCCCCAGCAGGCAGAAGTATGCAAAGCATGCATCTCAATTAGTCAGCAACCATAGTCCCGCCC
CTAACTCCGCCCATCCCGCCCCTAACTCCGCCCAGTTCCGCCCATTCTCCGCCCCATGGCTGACTAATTT
TTTTTATTTATGCAGAGGCCGAGGCCGCCTCTGCCTCTGAGCTATTCCAGAAGTAGTGAGGAGGCTTTTT
TGGAGGCCTAGGCTTTTGCAAAAAGCTCCCGGCCGGGAGCTTGTATATCCATTTTCGGATCTGATCAAGA
GACAGGATGAGGATCGTTTCGCATGATTGAACAAGATGGATTGCACGCAGGTTCTCCGGCCGCTTGGGTG
GAGAGGCTATTCGGCTATGACTGGGCACAACAGACAATCGGCTGCTCTGATGCCGCCGTGTTCCGGCTGT
CAGCGCAGGGGCGCCCGGTTCTTTTTGTCAAGACCGACCTGTCCGGTGCCCTGAATGAACTGCAGGACGA
GGCAGCGCGGCTATCGTGGCTGGCCACGACGGGCGTTCCTTGCGCAGCTGTGCTCGACGTTGTCACTGAA
GCGGGAAGGGACTGGCTGCTATTGGGCGAAGTGCCGGGGCAGGATCTCCTGTCATCTCACCTTGCTCCTG
CCGAGAAAGTATCCATCATGGCTGATGCAATGCGGCGGCTGCATACGCTTGATCCGGCTACCTGCCCATT
CGACCACCAAGCGAAACATCGCATCGAGCGAGCACGTACTCGGATGGAAGCCGGTCTTGTCGATCAGGAT
GATCTGGACGAAGAGCATCAGGGGCTCGCGCCAGCCGAACTGTTCGCCAGGCTCAAGGCGCGCATGCCCG
ACGGCGAGGATCTCGTCGTGACCCATGGCGATGCCTGCTTGCCGAATATCATGGTGGAAAATGGCCGCTT
TTCTGGATTCATCGACTGTGGCCGGCTGGGTGTGGCGGACCGCTATCAGGACATAGCGTTGGCTACCCGT
GATATTGCTGAAGAGCTTGGCGGCGAATGGGCTGACCGCTTCCTCGTGCTTTACGGTATCGCCGCTCCCG
ATTCGCAGCGCATCGCCTTCTATCGCCTTCTTGACGAGTTCTTCTGAGCGGGACTCTGGGGTTCGAAATG
ACCGACCAAGCGACGCCCAACCTGCCATCACGAGATTTCGATTCCACCGCCGCCTTCTATGAAAGGTTGG
GCTTCGGAATCGTTTTCCGGGACGCCGGCTGGATGATCCTCCAGCGCGGGGATCTCATGCTGGAGTTCTT
CGCCCACCCCAACTTGTTTATTGCAGCTTATAATGGTTACAAATAAAGCAATAGCATCACAAATTTCACA
AATAAAGCATTTTTTTCACTGCATTCTAGTTGTGGTTTGTCCAAACTCATCAATGTATCTTATCATGTCT
GTATACCGTCGACCTCTAGCTAGAGCTTGGCGTAATCATGGTCATAGCTGTTTCCTGTGTGAAATTGTTA
TCCGCTCACAATTCCACACAACATACGAGCCGGAAGCATAAAGTGTAAAGCCTGGGGTGCCTAATGAGTG
AGCTAACTCACATTAATTGCGTTGCGCTCACTGCCCGCTTTCCAGTCGGGAAACCTGTCGTGCCAGCTGC
ATTAATGAATCGGCCAACGCGCGGGGAGAGGCGGTTTGCGTATTGGGCGCTCTTCCGCTTCCTCGCTCAC
TGACTCGCTGCGCTCGGTCGTTCGGCTGCGGCGAGCGGTATCAGCTCACTCAAAGGCGGTAATACGGTTA
TCCACAGAATCAGGGGATAACGCAGGAAAGAACATGTGAGCAAAAGGCCAGCAAAAGGCCAGGAACCGTA
AAAAGGCCGCGTTGCTGGCGTTTTTCCATAGGCTCCGCCCCCCTGACGAGCATCACAAAAATCGACGCTC
AAGTCAGAGGTGGCGAAACCCGACAGGACTATAAAGATACCAGGCGTTTCCCCCTGGAAGCTCCCTCGTG
CGCTCTCCTGTTCCGACCCTGCCGCTTACCGGATACCTGTCCGCCTTTCTCCCTTCGGGAAGCGTGGCGC
TTTCTCATAGCTCACGCTGTAGGTATCTCAGTTCGGTGTAGGTCGTTCGCTCCAAGCTGGGCTGTGTGCA
CGAACCCCCCGTTCAGCCCGACCGCTGCGCCTTATCCGGTAACTATCGTCTTGAGTCCAACCCGGTAAGA
CACGACTTATCGCCACTGGCAGCAGCCACTGGTAACAGGATTAGCAGAGCGAGGTATGTAGGCGGTGCTA
CAGAGTTCTTGAAGTGGTGGCCTAACTACGGCTACACTAGAAGAACAGTATTTGGTATCTGCGCTCTGCT
GAAGCCAGTTACCTTCGGAAAAAGAGTTGGTAGCTCTTGATCCGGCAAACAAACCACCGCTGGTAGCGGT
TTTTTTGTTTGCAAGCAGCAGATTACGCGCAGAAAAAAAGGATCTCAAGAAGATCCTTTGATCTTTTCTA
CGGGGTCTGACGCTCAGTGGAACGAAAACTCACGTTAAGGGATTTTGGTCATGAGATTATCAAAAAGGAT
CTTCACCTAGATCCTTTTAAATTAAAAATGAAGTTTTAAATCAATCTAAAGTATATATGAGTAAACTTGG
TCTGACAGTTACCAATGCTTAATCAGTGAGGCACCTATCTCAGCGATCTGTCTATTTCGTTCATCCATAG
TTGCCTGACTCCCCGTCGTGTAGATAACTACGATACGGGAGGGCTTACCATCTGGCCCCAGTGCTGCAAT
GATACCGCGAGACCCACGCTCACCGGCTCCAGATTTATCAGCAATAAACCAGCCAGCCGGAAGGGCCGAG
CGCAGAAGTGGTCCTGCAACTTTATCCGCCTCCATCCAGTCTATTAATTGTTGCCGGGAAGCTAGAGTAA
GTAGTTCGCCAGTTAATAGTTTGCGCAACGTTGTTGCCATTGCTACAGGCATCGTGGTGTCACGCTCGTC
GTTTGGTATGGCTTCATTCAGCTCCGGTTCCCAACGATCAAGGCGAGTTACATGATCCCCCATGTTGTGC
AAAAAAGCGGTTAGCTCCTTCGGTCCTCCGATCGTTGTCAGAAGTAAGTTGGCCGCAGTGTTATCACTCA
TGGTTATGGCAGCACTGCATAATTCTCTTACTGTCATGCCATCCGTAAGATGCTTTTCTGTGACTGGTGA
GTACTCAACCAAGTCATTCTGAGAATAGTGTATGCGGCGACCGAGTTGCTCTTGCCCGGCGTCAATACGG
GATAATACCGCGCCACATAGCAGAACTTTAAAAGTGCTCATCATTGGAAAACGTTCTTCGGGGCGAAAAC
TCTCAAGGATCTTACCGCTGTTGAGATCCAGTTCGATGTAACCCACTCGTGCACCCAACTGATCTTCAGC
ATCTTTTACTTTCACCAGCGTTTCTGGGTGAGCAAAAACAGGAAGGCAAAATGCCGCAAAAAAGGGAATA
AGGGCGACACGGAAATGTTGAATACTCATACTCTTCCTTTTTCAATATTATTGAAGCATTTATCAGGGTT
ATTGTCTCATGAGCGGATACATATTTGAATGTATTTAGAAAAATAAACAAATAGGGGTTCCGCGCACATT
TCCCCGAAAAGTGCCACCTGACGTC
Features (pLannotate 1.2.2; 20 found; start..end, strand, type, name):
     28..80      -  misc_feature   bom (fragment): basis of mobility region from pBR322
    235..614     +  enhancer       CMV enhancer: human cytomegalovirus immediate early enhancer
    615..818     +  promoter       CMV promoter: human cytomegalovirus (CMV) immediate early promoter
    814..847     +  LTR            5' LTR (truncated) (fragment): truncated 5' long terminal repeat (LTR) from HIV-1
    863..881     +  promoter       T7 promoter: promoter for bacteriophage T7 RNA polymerase
    927..1019    +  CDS            ZNF22 (fragment): ZNF22_BOVIN - Experimental evidence at transcript level: Swiss-Prot protein existence level 2. Binds DNA through the consensus sequence 5'-CAATG-3'. May be involved in transcriptional regulation and may play a role in tooth formation (By similarity). From Bos taurus (Bovine).
   1062..1286    +  polyA_signal   bGH poly(A) signal: bovine growth hormone polyadenylation signal
   1290..1311    +  promoter       SV40 promoter (fragment): SV40 enhancer and early promoter
   1332..1760    +  rep_origin     f1 ori (sequence partly withheld): f1 bacteriophage origin of replication; arrow indicates direction of (+) strand synthesis
   1774..2103    +  promoter       SV40 promoter: SV40 enhancer and early promoter
   2174..2965    +  CDS            neo: KKA2_KLEPN - Also known as kan, nptII. Experimental evidence at protein level: Swiss-Prot protein existence level 1. Resistance to kanamycin, neomycin, paromomycin, ribostamycin, butirosin and gentamicin B. From Klebsiella pneumoniae.
   2989..3147    +  CDS            ble (fragment): BLE_KLEPN - Experimental evidence at protein level: Swiss-Prot protein existence level 1. Binding protein with a strong affinity to the bleomycin family of antibiotics. Binds to CL990; an antimitotic-antibiotic compound. From Klebsiella pneumoniae.
   3142..3263    +  polyA_signal   SV40 poly(A) signal: SV40 polyadenylation signal
   3336..3352    -  protein_bind   lac operator: The lac repressor binds to the lac operator to inhibit transcription in E. coli. This inhibition can be relieved by adding lactose or isopropyl-β-D-thiogalactopyranoside (IPTG). lac repressor encoded by lacI
   3360..3390    -  promoter       lac promoter: promoter for the E. coli lac operon
   3405..3426    -  protein_bind   CAP binding site: CAP binding activates transcription in the presence of cAMP. E. coli catabolite activator protein
   3439..3531    -  CDS            lacI (fragment): lac repressor; lacI; The lac repressor binds to the lac operator to inhibit transcription in E. coli. This inhibition can be relieved by adding lactose or isopropyl-β-D-thiogalactopyranoside (IPTG).
   3714..4299    -  rep_origin     ori: high-copy-number ColE1/pMB1/pBR322/pUC origin of replication
   4470..5330    -  CDS            AmpR: β-lactamase; bla; confers resistance to ampicillin, carbenicillin, and related antibiotics
   5331..5435    -  promoter       AmpR promoter: bla
