[The description below was written by a language model from this plasmid's Addgene catalogue record and pLannotate feature annotations shown in this document.]
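Description:
pc3XB-ZF104 is a mammalian expression-type plasmid built on pc3XB, a modified version of Invitrogen's pcDNA3, and serves as a module-archive clone in the Zinc Finger Consortium Modular Assembly Kit v1.0. It is maintained in E. coli at high copy through a ColE1/pUC-type origin with ampicillin selection (AmpR under its own bla promoter). It also carries an f1 origin for single-stranded DNA production. For mammalian cells it retains the pcDNA3 neomycin resistance cassette, driven by the SV40 early promoter and terminated by an SV40 poly(A) signal, which allows G418 selection.

The payload is a roughly 90 bp insert, ZF104, encoding a single Cys2His2 zinc finger module from the Barbas module set that is recorded as recognising the DNA triplet TAG. It sits between XbaI and BamHI sites, both preserved, downstream of the CMV enhancer/promoter and a T7 promoter and upstream of the bovine growth hormone polyadenylation signal. The automated annotation labels this region as a fragment of bovine ZNF22. That call most likely reflects the generic similarity among zinc finger motifs rather than the origin of the module. Short hits such as the HIV-1 LTR fragment, the ble fragment, the lacI fragment and the bom fragment also appear to be backbone remnants or partial matches rather than functional parts.

The retained flanking restriction sites let individual finger modules from the kit be excised and joined in series to build multi-finger arrays with chosen DNA-binding specificities. According to the associated publication, these arrays are then used to engineer zinc finger nucleases. The single finger in this plasmid is therefore a building block rather than a stand-alone effector.
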