>Addgene plasmid #13238 | pc3XB-ZF104 | addgene partial sequence | sequence record 19622 | CMV-F 5'-CGCAAATGGGCGGTAGGCGTG-3'
AGCAGAGCTCTCTGGGCTACTAGAGAACCCACTGCTTACTGGCTTATCGAAATTAATACGACTCACTATA
GGGAGACCCAAGCTGGCTAGCGTTTAAACGGGCCCTCTAGACCCGGGGAGAAGCCTTACAAATGCCCAGA
ATGTGGAAAGAGTTTTAGCAGGGAAGATAATCTCCATACACACCAGAGAACACATACCGGTGGATCCTCT
GCACAGTAGTAAGCTTAAGTTTAAACCGCTGATCAGCCTCGACTGTGCCTTCTAGTTGCCAGCCATCTGT
TGTTTGCCCCTCCCCCGTGCCTTCCTTGACCCTGGAAGGTGCCACTCCCACTGTCCTTTCCTAATAAAAT
GAGGAAATTGCATCGCATTGTCTGAGTAGGTGTCATTCTATTCTGGGGGGTGGGGTGGGGCAGGACAGCA
AGGGGGAGGATTGGGAAGACAATAGCAGGCATGCTGGGGATGCGGTGGGCTCTATGGCTTCTGAGGCGGA
AAGAACCAGCTGGGGCTCTAGGGGGTATCCCC
[113 nt withheld, positions 523-635]
