Addgene plasmid #13238: pc3XB-ZF104
Depositing lab: Daniel Voytas. Depositing organization: Iowa State University. Publication: Standardized reagents and protocols for engineering zinc finger nucleases by modular assembly. Wright DA, Thibodeau-Beganny S, Sander JD, Winfrey RJ, Hirsh AS, Eichtinger M, Fu F, Porteus MH, Dobbs D, Voytas DF, Joung JK. Nat Protoc. 2006;1(3):1637-52. doi: 10.1038/nprot.2006.259 PubMed 17406455.
Backbone
  Vector backbone: pc3XB
  Backbone manufacturer: Modified Invitrogen pcDNA3
  Backbone size w/o insert (bp): 5400
  Vector type: Mammalian Expression
  Selectable markers: Neomycin (select with G418)
Growth in bacteria
  Bacterial resistance: Ampicillin, 100 μg/mL
  Growth temperature: 37°C
  Growth strain: XL1 Blue
  Copy number: High Copy
Gene/Insert
  Gene/Insert name: ZF104
  Insert size (bp): 90
  Cloning method: Restriction Enzyme; 5′ cloning site XbaI (not destroyed); 3′ cloning site BamHI (not destroyed)
  Sequencing primers: 5′ T7
Terms and licenses: Academic/Nonprofit Terms; Industry Terms: Not Available to Industry
Depositor comments: Part of the Zinc Finger Consortium Modular Assembly Kit v1.0. Finger protein sequence: PGEKPYKCPECGKSFSREDNLHTHQRTH. Target DNA sequence: TAG. This zinc finger is derived from the Barbas module set.
How to cite: pc3XB-ZF104 was a gift from Daniel Voytas (Addgene plasmid # 13238 ; http://n2t.net/addgene:13238 ; RRID:Addgene_13238)
